Addgene plasmid #37554: pRS306:Met3p-mCherry-Tub1
Depositing lab: Wei-Lih Lee. Depositing organization: University of Massachusetts, Amherst. Publication: Quantitative analysis of Pac1/LIS1-mediated dynein targeting: Implications for regulation of dynein activity in budding yeast. Markus SM, Plevock KM, St Germain BJ, Punch JJ, Meaden CW, Lee WL. Cytoskeleton (Hoboken). 2011 Mar;68(3):157-74. doi: 10.1002/cm.20502. Epub 2011 Feb 3. PubMed 21294277.
Backbone
  Vector backbone: pRS306
  Backbone size w/o insert (bp): 4381
  Total vector size (bp): 7114
  Vector type: Bacterial Expression
  Selectable markers: URA3
Growth in bacteria
  Bacterial resistance: Ampicillin, 100 μg/mL
  Growth temperature: 37°C
  Growth strain: DH5alpha
  Copy number: High Copy
Gene/Insert
  Gene/Insert name: Met3p-mCherry-Tub1
  Species: S. cerevisiae (budding yeast)
  Insert size (bp): 2700
  Cloning method: Restriction Enzyme; 5′ cloning site SalI (destroyed during cloning); 3′ cloning site NotI (not destroyed)
  Sequencing primers: 5′ N/A; 3′ N/A
Terms and licenses: Academic/Nonprofit Terms; Industry Terms: Not Available to Industry
How to cite: pRS306:Met3p-mCherry-Tub1 was a gift from Wei-Lih Lee (Addgene plasmid # 37554 ; http://n2t.net/addgene:37554 ; RRID:Addgene_37554)
