[The description below was written by a language model from this plasmid's Addgene catalogue record.]
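Description:
pRS306:Met3p-mCherry-Tub1 is a yeast integrating plasmid built on the pRS306 backbone, although the catalogue lists its vector type as bacterial expression. pRS306 belongs to the pRS series of shuttle vectors and lacks a yeast replication origin or centromere, so it is maintained in Saccharomyces cerevisiae only after recombination into the genome, with transformants selected through the URA3 auxotrophic marker. In E. coli it replicates as a high-copy plasmid under ampicillin selection. The recorded backbone is about 4.4 kb and the complete construct about 7.1 kb.

The roughly 2.7 kb insert, cloned between SalI (destroyed during cloning) and NotI (retained), consists of the budding yeast MET3 promoter driving a fusion of the red fluorescent protein mCherry to Tub1, the major alpha-tubulin of S. cerevisiae. The name order suggests that mCherry sits at the N-terminus of Tub1, though no feature table is provided to confirm the junction, any linker, or whether the full TUB1 coding sequence and a terminator are present. The MET3 promoter is methionine-repressible, so expression of the tagged tubulin can be tuned or reduced by methionine in the medium, which helps keep levels of the fusion compatible with normal microtubule function.

The construct serves to label microtubules and the mitotic spindle in red for live-cell fluorescence microscopy, typically alongside green-tagged proteins. The associated publication concerns quantitative analysis of Pac1/LIS1-mediated dynein targeting in budding yeast, which is consistent with use as a microtubule marker. The record does not state the intended integration locus or linearisation site.
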