>Addgene plasmid #37554 | pRS306:Met3p-mCherry-Tub1 | addgene partial sequence | sequence record 49280 | m13_pUC-fwd
TGAGTCGGCACCCACTTCGATGTAATCTCTTTCTAAAGCAGCCAAATCTTCTCTAGCTTCGGTGAATTCA
CCTTCTTCCATACCTTCACCGACATACCAGTGGACGAAAGCACGTTTGGCATACATTAAATCGAATTTTC
TATCGATTCTCTTCCAAGCCTCAGCAATGGATGTGGTATTTGACAACATACAGACGGCCCTATCCACAGT
GGCCAATTGTGAGTTTGGTGTGGCAGTTGGAGGTTCGTAGCAAATACCGATCTTGAAACCAGTTGGACAC
CAATCAACCAATTGGACGGTCTTCTTGTTTTTCACCTGCTCGACAGCTCTTTGAACATCTCTTGTTACCA
CATCACCCCTGTATAACAGACAAGTAGCCATGTATTTACCATCTCTTGGATCACACTTGACCATCTGGTT
ACCAGGTTCAAAACAAGCGTTTGTAATTTCTGACACAGAGTTGGACTCATGGAATGCCTTTGATTTGGAT
AAGACTGGAGAATATGAAACTAAGGGGAAATGAATTCTTGGATATGGAACCAAATTGGTTTGAAATTCGT
TCAAATCTACATTTAATGAACCGTCGAATCTCAATGATGCTGTAACAGATGATACCACTTGA
