>Addgene plasmid #37554 | pRS306:Met3p-mCherry-Tub1 | addgene partial sequence | sequence record 50752 | mCherry-F 5'-ccccgtaatgcagaagaaga-3'
CCCTCGACGGAGTCCCCGAGGAGGCGCCCTGAAGGGCGAGATCAAGCAGAGGCTGAAGCTGAAGGACGGC
GGCCACTACGACGCTGAGGTCAAGACCACCTACAAGGCCAAGAAGCCCGTGCAGCTGCCCGGCGCCTACA
ACGTCAACATCAAGTTGGACATCACCTCCCACAACGAGGACTACACCATCGTGGAACAGTACGAACGCGC
CGAGGGCCGCCACTCCACCGGCGGCATGGACGAGCTGTACAAGGGATCCATGAGAGAAGTTATTAGTATT
AATGGTATGTTCGATTTGCCCGTCCAGGCTAGATCTTTTTTTTGTTAGTTCATTTTGGCGTTTCATCTTT
CATTACTAACTTCAACGCAAAATTTTTTTTTTTTTGATTTCTCTTTACAGTCGGTCAAGCTGGTTGTCAG
ATTGGTAATGCCTGTTGGGAATTATATTCCCTTGAGCACGGTATTAAGCCGGATGGACATCTAGAAGATG
GCCTTTCAAAGCCGAAGGGAGGAGAAGAGGGTTTCTCCACGTTTTTCCATGAAACCGGCTACGGTAAGTT
CGTTCCAAGGGCTATTTACGTGGATTTAGAGCCCAACGTTATTGACGAAGTCCGTAACGGTCCTTACAAG
GACTTGTTCCATCCAGAACAGTTGATCAGTGGTAAGGAGGACGCGGCTAATAATTATGCAAGAGGCCATT
ACACCGTTGGTAGAGAAATTTTGGGCGATGTTCTGGATAGGATTAGAAAACTGGCAGACATGT
